>Addgene plasmid #239623 | CaMK2rep-S603A | addgene full sequence | sequence record 476237 | Addgene NGS Result
GACGGATCGGGAGATCTCCCGATCCCCTATGGTGCACTCTCAGTACAATCTGCTCTGATGCCGCATAGTT
AAGCCAGTATCTGCTCCCTGCTTGTGTGTTGGAGGTCGCTGAGTAGTGCGCGAGCAAAATTTAAGCTACA
ACAAGGCAAGGCTTGACCGACAATTGCATGAAGAATCTGCTTAGGGTTAGGCGTTTTGCGCTGCTTCGCG
ATGTACGGGCCAGATATACGCGTTGACATTGATTATTGACTAGTTATTAATAGTAATCAATTACGGGGTC
ATTAGTTCATAGCCCATATATGGAGTTCCGCGTTACATAACTTACGGTAAATGGCCCGCCTGGCTGACCG
CCCAACGACCCCCGCCCATTGACGTCAATAATGACGTATGTTCCCATAGTAACGCCAATAGGGACTTTCC
ATTGACGTCAATGGGTGGAGTATTTACGGTAAACTGCCCACTTGGCAGTACATCAAGTGTATCATATGCC
AAGTACGCCCCCTATTGACGTCAATGACGGTAAATGGCCCGCCTGGCATTATGCCCAGTACATGACCTTA
TGGGACTTTCCTACTTGGCAGTACATCTACGTATTAGTCATCGCTATTACCATGGTGATGCGGTTTTGGC
AGTACATCAATGGGCGTGGATAGCGGTTTGACTCACGGGGATTTCCAAGTCTCCACCCCATTGACGTCAA
TGGGAGTTTGTTTTGGCACCAAAATCAACGGGACTTTCCAAAATGTCGTAACAACTCCGCCCCATTGACG
CAAATGGGCGGTAGGCGTGTACGGTGGGAGGTCTATATAAGCAGAGCTCTCTGGCTAACTAGAGAACCCA
CTGCTTACTGGCTTATCGAAATTAATACGACTCACTATAGGGAGACCCAAGCTGGCTAGCGTTTAAACGG
GCCCTCTAGACTCGAGCGGCCGCCACTGTGCTGGATATCTGCAGGAATGGTGAGCAAGGGCGAGGAGGAC
AACGGTACCATGGGTAGCCCCGATAGGGTACGAGCTGTTAGCCACTGGAGCTCAGGCTCTAGTAGATTGC
AGTTGCCTCCATTGGAAAGACTGACCCTCGATAAGACTGAATTCACCGGTGTGAGCAAGGGCGAGGAGCT
GTTCACCGGGGTGGTGCCCATCCTGGTCGAGCTGGACGGCGACGTAAACGGCCACAAGTTCAGCGTGTCC
GGCGAGGGCGAGGGCGATGCCACCTACGGCAAGCTGACCCTGAAGTTCATCTGCACCACCGGCAAGCTGC
CCGTGCCCTGGCCCACCCTCGTGACCACCCTGACCTACGGCGTGCAGTGCTTCGCCCGCTACCCCGACCA
CATGAAGCAGCACGACTTCTTCAAGTCCGCCATGTCCGAAGGCTACGTCCAGGAGCGCACCATCTTCTTC
AAGGACGACGGCAACTACAAGACCCGCGCCGAGGTGAAGTTCGAGGGCGACACCCTGGTGAACCGCATCG
AGCTGAAGGGCATCGACTTCAAGGAGGACGGCAACATCCTGGGGCACAAGCTGGAGTACAACTACAACAG
CCACAACGTCTATATCACCGCCGACAAGCAGAAGAACGGCATCAAGGCCAACTTCAAGATCCGCCACAAC
ATCGAGGACGGCGGCGTGCAGCTCGCCGACCACTACCAGCAGAACACCCCCATCGGCGACGGCCCCGTGC
TGCTGCCCGACAACCACTACCTGAGCACCCAGTCCAAGCTGAGCAAAGACCCCAACGAGAAGCGCGATCA
CATGGTCCTGCTGGAGTTCGTGACCGCCGCCGGGATCACTCTCGGCATGGACGAGCTGTACAAGCCTAGG
GCAGCACGACCTCCGGCGTCCCCTAGCCCACAACGCCAAGCCGGTCCACCTCAGCCAATCCGACAGGCTG
CTCAGGCAGGGCCCGGTCCACCTAAAGTGTCAGGGGCGTCTCCCGGCGGGCAACAAAGACAGGGTCCTCC
ACAAAAACCGCCGGGCCCAGCAGGTCCTATCCGACAGGCTGCCCAGGCTGGGCCTGGCCCAAGAACTGGC
CCTCCCACGACGCAACAGCCCAGACCCGGATCCGGGGGTGAGCAAAAACTTATATCTGAGGAGGATCTTG
GAGGTGGCGGAAGTGGAGGTGGAGAACAAAAGCTAATATCAGAGGAGGATTTGGGAGGTGGCGGAAGTGG
AGGTGGAGAGCAGAAGCTGATCTCTGAAGAGGACCTCGGCGGAGGTGGATCCTAGTAAAAGCTTAAGTTT
AAACCGCTGATCAGCCTCGACTGTGCCTTCTAGTTGCCAGCCATCTGTTGTTTGCCCCTCCCCCGTGCCT
TCCTTGACCCTGGAAGGTGCCACTCCCACTGTCCTTTCCTAATAAAATGAGGAAATTGCATCGCATTGTC
TGAGTAGGTGTCATTCTATTCTGGGGGGTGGGGTGGGGCAGGACAGCAAGGGGGAGGATTGGGAAGACAA
TAGCAGGCATGCTGGGGATGCGGTGGGCTCTATGGCTTCTGAGGCGGAAAGAACCAGCTGGGGCTCTAGG
GGGTATCCCC
[124 nt withheld, positions 2531-2654]
C
[91 nt withheld, positions 2656-2746]
A
[49 nt withheld, positions 2748-2796]
CCTTTGACGTTGGAGTCCACGTTCTTT
[37 nt withheld, positions 2824-2860]
ACCCTATCTCGGTCTATTCTTTTGATTTATAAGGGATTTTGCCGATTTCGGCCTATTGGTTAAAAAATGA
GCTGATTTAACAAAAATTTAACGCGAATTAATTCTGTGGAATGTGTGTCAGTTAGGGTGTGGAAAGTCCC
CAGGCTCCCCAGCAGGCAGAAGTATGCAAAGCATGCATCTCAATTAGTCAGCAACCAGGTGTGGAAAGTC
CCCAGGCTCCCCAGCAGGCAGAAGTATGCAAAGCATGCATCTCAATTAGTCAGCAACCATAGTCCCGCCC
CTAACTCCGCCCATCCCGCCCCTAACTCCGCCCAGTTCCGCCCATTCTCCGCCCCATGGCTGACTAATTT
TTTTTATTTATGCAGAGGCCGAGGCCGCCTCTGCCTCTGAGCTATTCCAGAAGTAGTGAGGAGGCTTTTT
TGGAGGCCTAGGCTTTTGCAAAAAGCTCCCGGGAGCTTGTATATCCATTTTCGGATCTGATCAGCACGTG
TTGACAATTAATCATCGGCATAGTATATCGGCATAGTATAATACGACAAGGTGAGGAACTAAACCATGGC
CAAGTTGACCAGTGCCGTTCCGGTGCTCACCGCGCGCGACGTCGCCGGAGCGGTCGAGTTCTGGACCGAC
CGGCTCGGGTTCTCCCGGGACTTCGTGGAGGACGACTTCGCCGGTGTGGTCCGGGACGACGTGACCCTGT
TCATCAGCGCGGTCCAGGACCAGGTGGTGCCGGACAACACCCTGGCCTGGGTGTGGGTGCGCGGCCTGGA
CGAGCTGTACGCCGAGTGGTCGGAGGTCGTGTCCACGAACTTCCGGGACGCCTCCGGGCCGGCCATGACC
GAGATCGGCGAGCAGCCGTGGGGGCGGGAGTTCGCCCTGCGCGACCCGGCCGGCAACTGCGTGCACTTCG
TGGCCGAGGAGCAGGACTGACACGTGCTACGAGATTTCGATTCCACCGCCGCCTTCTATGAAAGGTTGGG
CTTCGGAATCGTTTTCCGGGACGCCGGCTGGATGATCCTCCAGCGCGGGGATCTCATGCTGGAGTTCTTC
GCCCACCCCAACTTGTTTATTGCAGCTTATAATGGTTACAAATAAAGCAATAGCATCACAAATTTCACAA
ATAAAGCATTTTTTTCACTGCATTCTAGTTGTGGTTTGTCCAAACTCATCAATGTATCTTATCATGTCTG
TATACCGTCGACCTCTAGCTAGAGCTTGGCGTAATCATGGTCATAGCTGTTTCCTGTGTGAAATTGTTAT
CCGCTCACAATTCCACACAACATACGAGCCGGAAGCATAAAGTGTAAAGCCTGGGGTGCCTAATGAGTGA
GCTAACTCACATTAATTGCGTTGCGCTCACTGCCCGCTTTCCAGTCGGGAAACCTGTCGTGCCAGCTGCA
TTAATGAATCGGCCAACGCGCGGGGAGAGGCGGTTTGCGTATTGGGCGCTCTTCCGCTTCCTCGCTCACT
GACTCGCTGCGCTCGGTCGTTCGGCTGCGGCGAGCGGTATCAGCTCACTCAAAGGCGGTAATACGGTTAT
CCACAGAATCAGGGGATAACGCAGGAAAGAACATGTGAGCAAAAGGCCAGCAAAAGGCCAGGAACCGTAA
AAAGGCCGCGTTGCTGGCGTTTTTCCATAGGCTCCGCCCCCCTGACGAGCATCACAAAAATCGACGCTCA
AGTCAGAGGTGGCGAAACCCGACAGGACTATAAAGATACCAGGCGTTTCCCCCTGGAAGCTCCCTCGTGC
GCTCTCCTGTTCCGACCCTGCCGCTTACCGGATACCTGTCCGCCTTTCTCCCTTCGGGAAGCGTGGCGCT
TTCTCATAGCTCACGCTGTAGGTATCTCAGTTCGGTGTAGGTCGTTCGCTCCAAGCTGGGCTGTGTGCAC
GAACCCCCCGTTCAGCCCGACCGCTGCGCCTTATCCGGTAACTATCGTCTTGAGTCCAACCCGGTAAGAC
ACGACTTATCGCCACTGGCAGCAGCCACTGGTAACAGGATTAGCAGAGCGAGGTATGTAGGCGGTGCTAC
AGAGTTCTTGAAGTGGTGGCCTAACTACGGCTACACTAGAAGAACAGTATTTGGTATCTGCGCTCTGCTG
AAGCCAGTTACCTTCGGAAAAAGAGTTGGTAGCTCTTGATCCGGCAAACAAACCACCGCTGGTAGCGGTG
GTTTTTTTGTTTGCAAGCAGCAGATTACGCGCAGAAAAAAAGGATCTCAAGAAGATCCTTTGATCTTTTC
TACGGGGTCTGACGCTCAGTGGAACGAAAACTCACGTTAAGGGATTTTGGTCATGAGATTATCAAAAAGG
ATCTTCACCTAGATCCTTTTAAATTAAAAATGAAGTTTTAAATCAATCTAAAGTATATATGAGTAAACTT
GGTCTGACAGTTACCAATGCTTAATCAGTGAGGCACCTATCTCAGCGATCTGTCTATTTCGTTCATCCAT
AGTTGCCTGACTCCCCGTCGTGTAGATAACTACGATACGGGAGGGCTTACCATCTGGCCCCAGTGCTGCA
ATGATACCGCGAGACCCACGCTCACCGGCTCCAGATTTATCAGCAATAAACCAGCCAGCCGGAAGGGCCG
AGCGCAGAAGTGGTCCTGCAACTTTATCCGCCTCCATCCAGTCTATTAATTGTTGCCGGGAAGCTAGAGT
AAGTAGTTCGCCAGTTAATAGTTTGCGCAACGTTGTTGCCATTGCTACAGGCATCGTGGTGTCACGCTCG
TCGTTTGGTATGGCTTCATTCAGCTCCGGTTCCCAACGATCAAGGCGAGTTACATGATCCCCCATGTTGT
GCAAAAAAGCGGTTAGCTCCTTCGGTCCTCCGATCGTTGTCAGAAGTAAGTTGGCCGCAGTGTTATCACT
CATGGTTATGGCAGCACTGCATAATTCTCTTACTGTCATGCCATCCGTAAGATGCTTTTCTGTGACTGGT
GAGTACTCAACCAAGTCATTCTGAGAATAGTGTATGCGGCGACCGAGTTGCTCTTGCCCGGCGTCAATAC
GGGATAATACCGCGCCACATAGCAGAACTTTAAAAGTGCTCATCATTGGAAAACGTTCTTCGGGGCGAAA
ACTCTCAAGGATCTTACCGCTGTTGAGATCCAGTTCGATGTAACCCACTCGTGCACCCAACTGATCTTCA
GCATCTTTTACTTTCACCAGCGTTTCTGGGTGAGCAAAAACAGGAAGGCAAAATGCCGCAAAAAAGGGAA
TAAGGGCGACACGGAAATGTTGAATACTCATACTCTTCCTTTTTCAATATTATTGAAGCATTTATCAGGG
TTATTGTCTCATGAGCGGATACATATTTGAATGTATTTAGAAAAATAAACAAATAGGGGTTCCGCGCACA
TTTCCCCGAAAAGTGCCACCTGACGTC
Features (pLannotate 1.2.2; 23 found; start..end, strand, type, name):
     28..80      -  misc_feature   bom (fragment): basis of mobility region from pBR322
    235..614     +  enhancer       CMV enhancer: human cytomegalovirus immediate early enhancer
    615..818     +  promoter       CMV promoter: human cytomegalovirus (CMV) immediate early promoter
    814..847     +  LTR            5' LTR (truncated) (fragment): truncated 5' long terminal repeat (LTR) from HIV-1
    863..881     +  promoter       T7 promoter: promoter for bacteriophage T7 RNA polymerase
    957..979     +  CDS            Fast-FT (fragment): blue-to-red fluorescent timer derivative of mCherry (Subach et al., 2009) mammalian codon-optimized
   1101..1814    +  CDS            SGFP2: strongly enhanced green fluorescent protein (Kremers et al., 2007) mammalian codon-optimized
   1815..2069    +  CDS            SYN1 (fragment): SYN1_HUMAN - Experimental evidence at protein level: Swiss-Prot protein existence level 1. Neuronal phosphoprotein that coats synaptic vesicles, binds to the cytoskeleton, and is believed to function in the regulation of neurotransmitter release. The complex formed with NOS1 and CAPON proteins is necessary for specific nitric-oxid functions at a presynaptic level. From Homo sapiens (Human).
   2261..2485    +  polyA_signal   bGH poly(A) signal: bovine growth hormone polyadenylation signal
   2489..2510    +  promoter       SV40 promoter (fragment): SV40 enhancer and early promoter
   2531..2959    +  rep_origin     f1 ori (sequence partly withheld): f1 bacteriophage origin of replication; arrow indicates direction of (+) strand synthesis
   2973..3302    +  promoter       SV40 promoter: SV40 enhancer and early promoter
   3350..3397    +  promoter       EM7 promoter: synthetic bacterial promoter&nbsp
   3416..3790    +  CDS            BleoR: antibiotic-binding protein; Sh ble from Streptoalloteichus hindustanus; confers resistance to bleomycin, phleomycin, and Zeocin™
   3800..3925    +  CDS            ble (fragment): BLE_KLEPN - Experimental evidence at protein level: Swiss-Prot protein existence level 1. Binding protein with a strong affinity to the bleomycin family of antibiotics. Binds to CL990; an antimitotic-antibiotic compound. From Klebsiella pneumoniae.
   3920..4041    +  polyA_signal   SV40 poly(A) signal: SV40 polyadenylation signal
   4114..4130    -  protein_bind   lac operator: The lac repressor binds to the lac operator to inhibit transcription in E. coli. This inhibition can be relieved by adding lactose or isopropyl-β-D-thiogalactopyranoside (IPTG). lac repressor encoded by lacI
   4138..4168    -  promoter       lac promoter: promoter for the E. coli lac operon
   4183..4204    -  protein_bind   CAP binding site: CAP binding activates transcription in the presence of cAMP. E. coli catabolite activator protein
   4217..4309    -  CDS            lacI (fragment): lac repressor; lacI; The lac repressor binds to the lac operator to inhibit transcription in E. coli. This inhibition can be relieved by adding lactose or isopropyl-β-D-thiogalactopyranoside (IPTG).
   4492..5080    -  rep_origin     ori: high-copy-number ColE1/pMB1/pBR322/pUC origin of replication
   5251..6111    -  CDS            AmpR: β-lactamase; bla; confers resistance to ampicillin, carbenicillin, and related antibiotics
   6112..6216    -  promoter       AmpR promoter: bla
