[The description below was written by a language model from this plasmid's Addgene catalogue record and pLannotate feature annotations shown in this document.]
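Description:
CaMK2rep-S603A is a mammalian expression plasmid built on a pcDNA3.1 backbone. It encodes a phosphorylation-dead control version of the CaMK2rep biosensor for CaMKII activity. It is propagated in E. coli through a high-copy ColE1/pUC-type origin with ampicillin resistance (AmpR under its own bla promoter), and it also carries an f1 phage origin. The usual NeoR/KanR cassette of pcDNA3.1 has been replaced by a bleomycin/Zeocin-resistance gene (Sh ble). This gene sits downstream of both the SV40 early promoter and the bacterial EM7 promoter and is followed by an SV40 polyadenylation signal, so selection can be applied in mammalian cells.

The payload is a synthetic fusion, SpotNES-sGFP2-SynP3-3xmyc, driven by the CMV immediate-early enhancer/promoter and terminated by the bGH poly(A) signal. A T7 promoter lies just upstream of the coding region. The fusion begins with an N-terminal Spot tag and, judging by the insert name, a nuclear export signal. These are followed by the green fluorescent protein sGFP2, a segment of rat Synapsin-1a spanning phospho-site 3, and three C-terminal myc epitopes. Here serine 603 is changed to alanine, removing the residue that CaMKII would phosphorylate, so the protein serves as an inactive reference for the functional reporter. The depositor notes a P89S change in sGFP2 that is not expected to affect function.

The feature table annotates sGFP2 and the synapsin fragment (matched to the human homologue) but not the Spot, NES or myc elements. The sequenced record (6,247 nt) is also shorter than the catalogued total size (6,661 bp), a difference the record does not explain.
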