Addgene plasmid #239623: CaMK2rep-S603A
Purpose: Inactive CaMKII activity reporter. The plasmid contains sGFP2 fluorescent protein, 3xmyc tags and double mutated phospho-site 3 from rat Synapsin-1a.
Depositing lab: F Javier Díez Guerra. Depositing organization: Universidad Autonoma de Madrid. Publication: CaMK2rep: A Highly Sensitive Genetically Encoded Biosensor for Monitoring CaMKII Activity in Mammalian Cells. Martinez-Blanco E, de Andres R, Baratas-Alvarez L, Diez-Guerra FJ. Anal Chem. 2025 Sep 23;97(37):20275-20290. doi: 10.1021/acs.analchem.5c03227. Epub 2025 Sep 14. PubMed 40947561.
Backbone
  Vector backbone: pcDNA3.1
  Backbone size w/o insert (bp): 5481
  Total vector size (bp): 6661
  Modifications to backbone: EM7 promoter-BleoR instead of NeoR/KanR
  Vector type: Mammalian Expression
  Selectable markers: Bleomycin
Growth in bacteria
  Bacterial resistance: Ampicillin, 100 μg/mL
  Growth temperature: 37°C
  Growth strain: DH5alpha
  Copy number: Unknown
Gene/Insert
  Gene/Insert name: SpotNES-sGFP2-SynP3-3xmyc
  Species: R. norvegicus (rat), Synthetic
  Insert size (bp): 1236
  Mutation: changed Serine 603 to Alanine
  GenBank ID: NM_019133.2
  Entrez Gene: Syn1
  Promoter: CMV
  Tag / fusion protein: Spot (N terminal on insert); sGFP2 (N terminal on insert); myc (C terminal on insert)
  Cloning method: Gibson Cloning
  Sequencing primers: 5′ GTTTGACTCACGGGGATTTCCAAGTC; 3′ CCCACCCCACCCCCCAGAATAGAATGACA
Terms and licenses: Academic/Nonprofit Terms; Industry Terms: Not Available to Industry
Depositor comments: Please visit https://doi.org/10.1101/2025.05.07.652623 for bioRxiv preprint. Depositor confirms P89S in sGFP2, changes are not expected to impact function.
How to cite: CaMK2rep-S603A was a gift from F Javier Díez Guerra (Addgene plasmid # 239623 ; http://n2t.net/addgene:239623 ; RRID:Addgene_239623)
